Addgene plasmid #27327: FC857
Depositing lab: Fred Cross. Depositing organization: Rockefeller University. Publication: Efficient and rapid exact gene replacement without selection. Cross FR, Pecani K. Yeast. 2011 Feb . 28(2):167-79. 10.1002/yea.1822 PubMed 21246629.
Backbone
  Vector backbone: RS406
  Backbone size w/o insert (bp): 4384
  Vector type: Yeast Expression
  Selectable markers: URA3
Growth in bacteria
  Bacterial resistance: Ampicillin, 100 μg/mL
  Growth temperature: 37°C
  Growth strain: DH5alpha
  Copy number: Unknown
Gene/Insert
  Gene/Insert name: CDH1 (alt name: RS406-CDH1-HOcs)
  Species: S. cerevisiae (budding yeast)
  Mutation: C-terminal truncation of CDH1 at its BamHI site
  Entrez Gene: CDH1 (a.k.a. YGL003C, HCT1)
  Cloning method: Restriction Enzyme; 5′ cloning site SmaI (unknown if destroyed); 3′ cloning site BamHI (unknown if destroyed)
  Sequencing primers: 5′ n/a
Terms and licenses: Academic/Nonprofit Terms; Industry Terms: Not Available to Industry
How to cite: FC857 was a gift from Fred Cross (Addgene plasmid # 27327 ; http://n2t.net/addgene:27327 ; RRID:Addgene_27327)
