[The description below was written by a language model from this plasmid's Addgene catalogue record and pLannotate feature annotations shown in this document.]
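Description:
FC857 (also recorded as RS406-CDH1-HOcs) is a yeast integrating plasmid built on the RS406 backbone, a pBluescript-derived shuttle vector. No yeast replication origin (CEN/ARS or 2μ) appears in the feature table, so maintenance in Saccharomyces cerevisiae depends on chromosomal integration. In E. coli it replicates from a high-copy ColE1/pUC-type origin under ampicillin selection (bla with its own promoter), and it also carries an f1 phage origin. Yeast selection uses URA3 with its native promoter, a marker that complements uracil auxotrophy and can be counterselected with 5-fluoroorotic acid. Remnants of the lac promoter/operator, lacZα, and the T3 and T7 promoters flank the cloning region. Short tetracycline-resistance, bom and rop fragments are also annotated and appear to be cloning or backbone leftovers.

The insert is a genomic fragment of S. cerevisiae CDH1 (HCT1), which encodes the activator that directs the anaphase-promoting complex/cyclosome to substrates such as mitotic cyclins in late mitosis and G1. The gene is truncated at its C terminus at a BamHI site. Sequence upstream of the coding region extends into the neighbouring ERP6 gene, so the native CDH1 upstream region is probably present, although no promoter is annotated. Immediately downstream of the truncated CDH1 lies a short MATALPHA1-derived segment. Given the "HOcs" in the alternate name, this is most likely an HO endonuclease cut site taken from the MAT locus.

The associated publication concerns exact gene replacement without selection. This suggests a design in which the plasmid integrates at CDH1 by homology to create a partial duplication, and HO cleavage then stimulates recombination that removes the vector. The record itself does not describe the procedure.
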