Features (pLannotate 1.2.2; 22 found; start..end, strand, type, name):
     96..200     +  promoter       AmpR promoter: bla
    201..1061    +  CDS            AmpR: β-lactamase; bla; confers resistance to ampicillin, carbenicillin, and related antibiotics
   1232..1820    +  rep_origin     ori: high-copy-number ColE1/pMB1/pBR322/pUC origin of replication
   2003..2095    +  CDS            lacI (fragment): lac repressor; lacI; The lac repressor binds to the lac operator to inhibit transcription in E. coli. This inhibition can be relieved by adding lactose or isopropyl-β-D-thiogalactopyranoside (IPTG).
   2108..2129    +  protein_bind   CAP binding site: CAP binding activates transcription in the presence of cAMP. E. coli catabolite activator protein
   2144..2174    +  promoter       lac promoter: promoter for the E. coli lac operon
   2182..2198    +  protein_bind   lac operator: The lac repressor binds to the lac operator to inhibit transcription in E. coli. This inhibition can be relieved by adding lactose or isopropyl-β-D-thiogalactopyranoside (IPTG). lac repressor encoded by lacI
   2243..2261    +  promoter       T3 promoter: promoter for bacteriophage T3 RNA polymerase
   2274..2297    +  misc_feature   MCS (fragment): pBluescript multiple cloning site
   2515..2808    +  CDS            TcR (fragment): tetracycline efflux protein; tet; confers resistance to tetracycline
   2805..3119    -  CDS            ERP6 (fragment): ERP6_YEAST - Experimental evidence at protein level: Swiss-Prot protein existence level 1. Involved in vesicular protein trafficking. From Saccharomyces cerevisiae (strain ATCC 204508 / S288c) (Baker's yeast).
   3462..4979    +  CDS            CDH1 (fragment): CDH1_YEAST - Also known as HCT1. Experimental evidence at protein level: Swiss-Prot protein existence level 1. Activator protein that regulates the ubiquitin ligase activity and substrate specificity of the anaphase promoting complex/cyclosome (APC/C). During telophase and in the subsequent G1 phase of the cell cycle, recognizes and binds proteins containing a destruction box (D-box) and an additional degradation signal termed the KEN box including ASE1, CDC20, the B-type cyclins CLB2 and CLB3, the polo-like kinase CDC5 and HSL1, and recruits them in a C-box-dependent manner to the APC/C for u
   5041..5100    +  CDS            MATALPHA1 (fragment): MTAL1_YEAST - Also known as ALPHA-1, MAT1A, MATAL1. Experimental evidence at protein level: Swiss-Prot protein existence level 1. Mating type proteins are sequence specific DNA-binding proteins that act as master switches in yeast differentiation by controlling gene expression in a cell type-specific fashion. Transcriptional coactivator that, in alpha-cells, binds cooperatively with MCM1 and STE12 to a DNA sequence termed the QP' element, to activate the transcription of alpha-specific genes. From Saccharomyces cerevisiae (strain ATCC 204508 / S288c) (Baker's yeast).
   5097..5150    +  misc_feature   MCS (fragment): pBluescript multiple cloning site
   5159..5177    -  promoter       T7 promoter: promoter for bacteriophage T7 RNA polymerase
   5185..5340    +  CDS            lacZα (fragment): LacZα fragment of β-galactosidase; lacZ fragment
   5348..5803    +  rep_origin     f1 ori (sequence partly withheld): f1 bacteriophage origin of replication; arrow indicates direction of (+) strand synthesis
   5804..5855    -  misc_feature   bom (fragment): basis of mobility region from pBR322
   5934..6737    -  CDS            URA3: orotidine-5'-phosphate decarboxylase, required for uracil biosynthesis; S. cerevisiae URA3; yeast auxotrophic marker, counterselectable with 5-fluoroorotic acid (5-FOA)
   6738..6953    -  promoter       URA3 promoter: S. cerevisiae URA3
   6968..7017    -  misc_feature   bom (fragment): basis of mobility region from pBR322
   7119..1       -  CDS            rop (fragment) (across the origin): Rop protein, which maintains plasmids at low copy number; rop
>Addgene plasmid #27327 | FC857 | depositor full sequence | sequence record 12875 | Author sequence
GACGAAAGGGCCTCGTGATACGCCTATTTTTATAGGTTAATGTCATGATAATAATGGTTTCTTAGACGTC
AGGTGGCACTTTTCGGGGAAATGTGCGCGGAACCCCTATTTGTTTATTTTTCTAAATACATTCAAATATG
TATCCGCTCATGAGACAATAACCCTGATAAATGCTTCAATAATATTGAAAAAGGAAGAGTATGAGTATTC
AACATTTCCGTGTCGCCCTTATTCCCTTTTTTGCGGCATTTTGCCTTCCTGTTTTTGCTCACCCAGAAAC
GCTGGTGAAAGTAAAAGATGCTGAAGATCAGTTGGGTGCACGAGTGGGTTACATCGAACTGGATCTCAAC
AGCGGTAAGATCCTTGAGAGTTTTCGCCCCGAAGAACGTTTTCCAATGATGAGCACTTTTAAAGTTCTGC
TATGTGGCGCGGTATTATCCCGTATTGACGCCGGGCAAGAGCAACTCGGTCGCCGCATACACTATTCTCA
GAATGACTTGGTTGAGTACTCACCAGTCACAGAAAAGCATCTTACGGATGGCATGACAGTAAGAGAATTA
TGCAGTGCTGCCATAACCATGAGTGATAACACTGCGGCCAACTTACTTCTGACAACGATCGGAGGACCGA
AGGAGCTAACCGCTTTTTTGCACAACATGGGGGATCATGTAACTCGCCTTGATCGTTGGGAACCGGAGCT
GAATGAAGCCATACCAAACGACGAGCGTGACACCACGATGCCTGTAGCAATGGCAACAACGTTGCGCAAA
CTATTAACTGGCGAACTACTTACTCTAGCTTCCCGGCAACAATTAATAGACTGGATGGAGGCGGATAAAG
TTGCAGGACCACTTCTGCGCTCGGCCCTTCCGGCTGGCTGGTTTATTGCTGATAAATCTGGAGCCGGTGA
GCGTGGGTCTCGCGGTATCATTGCAGCACTGGGGCCAGATGGTAAGCCCTCCCGTATCGTAGTTATCTAC
ACGACGGGGAGTCAGGCAACTATGGATGAACGAAATAGACAGATCGCTGAGATAGGTGCCTCACTGATTA
AGCATTGGTAACTGTCAGACCAAGTTTACTCATATATACTTTAGATTGATTTAAAACTTCATTTTTAATT
TAAAAGGATCTAGGTGAAGATCCTTTTTGATAATCTCATGACCAAAATCCCTTAACGTGAGTTTTCGTTC
CACTGAGCGTCAGACCCCGTAGAAAAGATCAAAGGATCTTCTTGAGATCCTTTTTTTCTGCGCGTAATCT
GCTGCTTGCAAACAAAAAAACCACCGCTACCAGCGGTGGTTTGTTTGCCGGATCAAGAGCTACCAACTCT
TTTTCCGAAGGTAACTGGCTTCAGCAGAGCGCAGATACCAAATACTGTCCTTCTAGTGTAGCCGTAGTTA
GGCCACCACTTCAAGAACTCTGTAGCACCGCCTACATACCTCGCTCTGCTAATCCTGTTACCAGTGGCTG
CTGCCAGTGGCGATAAGTCGTGTCTTACCGGGTTGGACTCAAGACGATAGTTACCGGATAAGGCGCAGCG
GTCGGGCTGAACGGGGGGTTCGTGCACACAGCCCAGCTTGGAGCGAACGACCTACACCGAACTGAGATAC
CTACAGCGTGAGCTATGAGAAAGCGCCACGCTTCCCGAAGGGAGAAAGGCGGACAGGTATCCGGTAAGCG
GCAGGGTCGGAACAGGAGAGCGCACGAGGGAGCTTCCAGGGGGAAACGCCTGGTATCTTTATAGTCCTGT
CGGGTTTCGCCACCTCTGACTTGAGCGTCGATTTTTGTGATGCTCGTCAGGGGGGCGGAGCCTATGGAAA
AACGCCAGCAACGCGGCCTTTTTACGGTTCCTGGCCTTTTGCTGGCCTTTTGCTCACATGTTCTTTCCTG
CGTTATCCCCTGATTCTGTGGATAACCGTATTACCGCCTTTGAGTGAGCTGATACCGCTCGCCGCAGCCG
AACGACCGAGCGCAGCGAGTCAGTGAGCGAGGAAGCGGAAGAGCGCCCAATACGCAAACCGCCTCTCCCC
GCGCGTTGGCCGATTCATTAATGCAGCTGGCACGACAGGTTTCCCGACTGGAAAGCGGGCAGTGAGCGCA
ACGCAATTAATGTGAGTTACCTCACTCATTAGGCACCCCAGGCTTTACACTTTATGCTTCCGGCTCCTAT
GTTGTGTGGAATTGTGAGCGGATAACAATTTCACACAGGAAACAGCTATGACCATGATTACGCCAAGCGC
GCAATTAACCCTCACTAAAGGGAACAAAAGCTGGAGCTCCACCGCGGTGGCGGCCGCAACATCTCAGTTA
CCCGCACTGCCTTTTTTCTCTCCCGCTTTTCAGCAGAACGAGGCGACAAGCGAAGGAACAAAACAAAACA
AAAGAAAACAAAAATATCCCGGGAATCTCGGTCGTAATGATTTTTATAATGACGAAAAAAAAAAAATTGG
AAAGAAAAAGCTTTAATGCGGTAGTTTATCACAGTTAAATTGCTAACGCAGTCAGGCACCGTGTATGAAA
TCTAACAATGCGCTCATCGTCATCCTCGGCACCGTCACCCTGGATGCTGTAGGCATAGGCTTGGTTATGC
CGGTACTGCCGGGCCTCTTGCGGGATATCGTCCATTCCGACAGCATCGCCAGTCACTATGGCGTGCTGCT
AGCGCTATATGCGTTGATGCAATTTCTATGCGCACCCGTTCTCGGAGCACTGTCCGACCGCTTTGGCCGC
CGCCCAGTCCTGCTCGCTTCGCTACTTGGAGCCACTATCGACTACGCGATCATGGCGACCACACCCGTCC
TGTGGATCTTATATTCTCCAGATTCCAAAGCTAGAAAGCTGAAGTCACCGGAAGGAGAGCCCTGTTGGTG
GACTACCCTATGATTATTATCAAAGACTTCTTCCACATCTATGACAATGCCATAGTCATTATAACTGGGA
AGCGCATAATCTGCCAACTTATCATCGTAAACTTCCAAATTGTAAGAACCTTTTAAAAGGGTGTCTTTGG
ATAGTTCCTTCAGGAAGCATTTTCTGTCTCCACCATAACCATAGAAGTAAAACGCGGAAACTCTGAATGG
CAATAAAACGAATGCCAGGAAGATGTAGTGTGATAACATTGGCAAATCTAGATCCTTTCAGATTGAGGCG
ATAAGGAAGAAAGCGCCAACAATCTGTTCACAACCTCACCAATAAAGTCTATCAGTAGAGATTTTAACTA
TACACCCCATATCTTGTTGTGTCGATATTGGTTTCTTACCCGAAGAACGAGTTTCTAATTCCACGACGTT
TTTTTATCCCACACAAAATGGTTTTTTGCACCGCTTCTAGCATTAATATTGCGATGAAGAAGAACCTCAT
GGATTTACAATACCTTAGACTTGGCCATCTCAAACTTGGTTCATCCTCTAACTCCGATTTTTGTCACCCT
TCCTTCTAGTCTTCATCCTAAATTTAGTTGCATGTCCACAAACCTGAACCCATTCATGAATAATACGCCT
TCCTCCTCCCCACTCAAGGGTTCTGAAAGTAAGAGGGTATCGAAAAGGCCAATATCTAGTTCTTCGTCCG
CCTCACTATTATCATCTCCCTCCAGGCGATCGAGGCCGTCTACAGTATATGGTGATAGGTATATTCCTTC
CCGAACAGATATAGATTTCAATTCCATCGTTTCCATCAGTAGTATGGCAAGCGTTCCAGCCCTTAATCCA
TCGAGTACGGAAGATCAAGTAGAATACCAAAAGGAAAGACAGGCACATGAAACTTATAATACTTTGCTGA
AGAATGAGCTTTTTGGCGAGATGCTAAGCAAGGATACGGTAGGCTCAGAGAGCAGTATAGATCGCATTAA
GAATACGAGACCATCTACTAGAGGCAATGTGCACGCAGAAAATACAACTAGACATGGTTATGAACTGGAA
CGAGTATCAACTCCACCTCCTGAAGCTGCTGGTTTAGAGGAATTTTCGCCACATTCCACGCCAGTCACTC
CTCGACGTCTTTTTACATCACAGCAAGATGAAATCACGAGACCCTCAAGCAACTCAGTTAGGGGCGCCAG
CCTGTTGACTTATCAACAACGTAAAGGTAGAAGACTATCTGCGGCCTCTTTGTTACAATCTCAATTTTTT
GATTCCATGTCGCCAGTTAGGCCGGATTCCAAACAGCTCCTATTATCACCGGGGAAGCAATTTAGACAAA
TAGCTAAAGTTCCCTATAGAGTTTTAGATGCCCCATCATTAGCAGACGATTTTTACTACAGCTTGATAGA
TTGGTCAAGTACTGATGTTTTGGCAGTTGCTCTTGGAAAATCGATTTTTTTAACCGATAATAACACTGGC
GACGTTGTTCACTTATGCGACACGGAAAACGAATACACAAGCTTAAGCTGGATTGGAGCAGGCTCTCATC
TGGCAGTAGGTCAAGCAAATGGACTTGTAGAAATTTATGACGTAATGAAAAGAAAATGTATTAGGACGTT
GTCGGGACATATTGACAGAGTAGCGTGTTTATCTTGGAATAATCATGTTTTGACGTCTGGGAGTAGAGAT
CATCGAATACTGCATAGGGATGTTAGGATGCCAGATCCCTTTTTTGAAACTATAGAATCGCACACTCAGG
AAGTCTGTGGCCTAAAGTGGAATGTAGCGGACAACAAACTTGCCTCAGGTGGTAACGATAACGTCGTCCA
TGTTTACGAAGGAACGTCGAAATCTCCAATCTTGACGTTTGACGAACATAAGGCTGCTGTTAAGGCAATG
GCCTGGTCTCCTCATAAACGAGGTGTGCTAGCTACCGGTGGTGGTACAGCAGATAGAAGACTAAAAATCT
GGAACGTTAATACGTCAATAAAGATGAGTGATATAGATAGCGGCTCTCAAATATGTAATATGGTATGGTC
AAAGAATACTAACGAGCTTGTGACATCACATGGTTACTCAAAATATAACTTAACCTTGTGGGACTGTAAC
TCTATGGATCTAAATAAATTCGTTTTCAATGATTAAAATAGCATAGTCGGGTTTTTCTTTTAGTTTCAGC
TTTCCGCAACAGTATAATTTTATAAACCCTGGTTTTGGTTTTGTAGAGTGGTTGACGAATTCGATATCAA
GCTTATCGATACCGTCGACCTCGAGGGGGGGCCCGGTACCCAATTCGCCCTATAGTGAGTCGTATTACGC
GCGCTCACTGGCCGTCGTTTTACAACGTCGTGACTGGGAAAACCCTGGCGTTACCCAACTTAATCGCCTT
GCAGCACATCCCCCTTTCGCCAGCTGGCGTAATAGCGAAGAGGCCCGCACCGATCGCCCTTCCCAACAGT
TGCGCAGCCTGAATGGCGAATGGCGCG
[124 nt withheld, positions 5348-5471]
C
[91 nt withheld, positions 5473-5563]
A
[49 nt withheld, positions 5565-5613]
CCTTTGACGTTGGAGTCCACGTTCTTT
[37 nt withheld, positions 5641-5677]
ACCCTATCTCGGTCTATTCTTTTGATTTATAAGGGATTTTGCCGATTTCGGCCTATTGGTTAAAAAATGA
GCTGATTTAACAAAAATTTAACGCGAATTTTAACAAAATATTAACGTTTACAATTTCCTGATGCGGTATT
TTCTCCTTACGCATCTGTGCGGTATTTCACACCGCATAGGGTAATAACTGATATAATTAAATTGAAGCTC
TAATTTGTGAGTTTAGTATACATGCATTTACTTATAATACAGTTTTTTAGTTTTGCTGGCCGCATCTTCT
CAAATATGCTTCCCAGCCTGCTTTTCTGTAACGTTCACCCTCTACCTTAGCATCCCTTCCCTTTGCAAAT
AGTCCTCTTCCAACAATAATAATGTCAGATCCTGTAGAGACCACATCATCCACGGTTCTATACTGTTGAC
CCAATGCGTCTCCCTTGTCATCTAAACCCACACCGGGTGTCATAATCAACCAATCGTAACCTTCATCTCT
TCCACCCATGTCTCTTTGAGCAATAAAGCCGATAACAAAATCTTTGTCGCTCTTCGCAATGTCAACAGTA
CCCTTAGTATATTCTCCAGTAGATAGGGAGCCCTTGCATGACAATTCTGCTAACATCAAAAGGCCTCTAG
GTTCCTTTGTTACTTCTTCTGCCGCCTGCTTCAAACCGCTAACAATACCTGGGCCCACCACACCGTGTGC
ATTCGTAATGTCTGCCCATTCTGCTATTCTGTATACACCCGCAGAGTACTGCAATTTGACTGTATTACCA
ATGTCAGCAAATTTTCTGTCTTCGAAGAGTAAAAAATTGTACTTGGCGGATAATGCCTTTAGCGGCTTAA
CTGTGCCCTCCATGGAAAAATCAGTCAAGATATCCACATGTGTTTTTAGTAAACAAATTTTGGGACCTAA
TGCTTCAACTAACTCCAGTAATTCCTTGGTGGTACGAACATCCAATGAAGCACACAAGTTTGTTTGCTTT
TCGTGCATGATATTAAATAGCTTGGCAGCAACAGGACTAGGATGAGTAGCAGCACGTTCCTTATATGTAG
CTTTCGACATGATTTATCTTCGTTTCCTGCAGGTTTTTGTTCTGTGCAGTTGGGTTAAGAATACTGGGCA
ATTTCATGTTTCTTCAACACTACATATGCGTATATATACCAATCTAAGTCTGTGCTCCTTCCTTCGTTCT
TCCTTCTGTTCGGAGATTACCGAATCAAAAAAATTTCAAAGAAACCGAAATCAAAAAAAAGAATAAAAAA
AAAATGATGAATTGAATTGAAAAGCTGTGGTATGGTGCACTCTCAGTACAATCTGCTCTGATGCCGCATA
GTTAAGCCAGCCCCGACACCCGCCAACACCCGCTGACGCGCCCTGACGGGCTTGTCTGCTCCCGGCATCC
GCTTACAGACAAGCTGTGACCGTCTCCGGGAGCTGCATGTGTCAGAGGTTTTCACCGTCATCACCGAAAC
GCGCGA
