>Addgene plasmid #27327 | FC857 | addgene partial sequence | sequence record 33640 | 27327 with M13-pUC-rev
CGCGCAATTAACCCTCACTAAAGGGAACAAAAGCTGGAGCTCCACCGCGGTGGCGGCCGCAACATCTCAG
TTACCCGCACTGCCTTTTTTCTCTCCCGCTTTTCAGCAGAACGAGGCGACAAGCGAAGGAACAAAACAAA
ACAAAAGAAAACAAAAATATCCCGGGAATCTCGGTCGTAATGATTTTTATAATGACGAAAAAAAAAAAAT
TGGAAAGAAAAAGCTTTAATGCGGTAGTTTATCACAGTTAAATTGCTAACGCAGTCAGGCACCGTGTATG
AAATCTAACAATGCGCTCATCGTCATCCTCGGCACCGTCACCCTGGATGCTGTAGGCATAGGCTTGGTTA
TGCCGGTACTGCCGGGCCTCTTGCGGGATATCGTCCATTCCGACAGCATCGCCAGTCACTATGGCGTGCT
GCTAGCGCTATATGCGTTGATGCAATTTCTATGCGCACCCGTTCTCGGAGCACTGTCCGACCGCTTTGGC
CGCCGCCCAGTCCTGCTCGCTTCGCTACTTGGAGCCACTATCGACTACGCGATCATGGCGACCACACCCG
TCCTGTGGATCTTATATTCTCCAGATTCCAAAGCTAGAAAGCTGAAGTCACCGGAAGGAGAGCCCTGTTG
GTGGACTACCCTATGATTATTATCAAAGACTTCTTCCACATCTATGACAATGCCATAGTCATTATAACTG
GGAAGCGCATAATCTGCCAACTTATCATCGTAAACTTCCAAATTGTAAGAACCTTTTAAAAGGGTGTCTT
TGGATAGTTCCTTCAGGAAGCATTTTCTGTCTCCACCATAACCATAGAAGTAAAACGCGGAAACTCTGAA
TGGCAATAAAACGAATGCCAGGAAGATGTAGTGTGATAACATTGGCAAATCTAGATCCTTTCAGATTGA
